Addgene plasmid #119042: p13xLexAOP2-IVS-Syn21-Voltron-p10
Purpose: LexAop2-driven expression of Voltron in Drosophila
Depositing lab: Eric Schreiter. Depositing organization: HHMI, Janelia Research Campus. Publication: Bright and photostable chemigenetic indicators for extended in vivo voltage imaging. Abdelfattah AS, Kawashima T, Singh A, Novak O, Liu H, Shuai Y, Huang YC, Campagnola L, Seeman SC, Yu J, Zheng J, Grimm JB, Patel R, Friedrich J, Mensh BD, Paninski L, Macklin JJ, Murphy GJ, Podgorski K, Lin BJ, Chen TW, Turner GC, Liu Z, Koyama M, Svoboda K, Ahrens MB, Lavis LD, Schreiter ER. Science. 2019 Aug 1. pii: science.aav6416. doi: 10.1126/science.aav6416. PubMed 31371562.
Backbone
  Vector backbone: 10XUAS IVS p10
  Vector type: Insect Expression
Growth in bacteria
  Bacterial resistance: Ampicillin, 100 μg/mL
  Growth temperature: 37°C
  Growth strain: DH5alpha
  Copy number: High Copy
Gene/Insert
  Gene/Insert name: Voltron
  Species: Synthetic
  Promoter: hsp70
  Cloning method: Gibson Cloning
  Sequencing primers: 5′ Unknown
Terms and licenses: Academic/Nonprofit Terms; Industry Terms: Not Available to Industry
Depositor comments: 5' cloning site: XhoI, 3' cloning site: XbaI
How to cite: p13xLexAOP2-IVS-Syn21-Voltron-p10 was a gift from Eric Schreiter (Addgene plasmid # 119042 ; http://n2t.net/addgene:119042 ; RRID:Addgene_119042)
