[The description below was written by a language model from this plasmid's Addgene catalogue record and pLannotate feature annotations shown in this document.]
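Description:
p13xLexAOP2-IVS-Syn21-Voltron-p10 is a 9,668-bp Drosophila transgenesis and expression plasmid built on a backbone recorded as 10XUAS IVS p10, designed to place the chemigenetic voltage indicator Voltron under control of the LexA/LexAop binary system. In bacteria it is maintained at high copy from a ColE1/pUC-type origin with ampicillin selection through β-lactamase. For the fly, it carries a φC31 integrase attB site for site-specific integration into a genomic attP landing site, and a mini-white gene that provides an eye-colour marker for identifying transformants.

The expression cassette uses the Drosophila hsp70Bb promoter, here serving as the basal promoter downstream of the LexA operator array. The name indicates thirteen LexAop2 copies, although the automated annotation does not call them. The promoter is followed by the modified myosin heavy chain intron 16 (the "IVS"), which improves expression. The name also indicates a Syn21 translational enhancer ahead of the coding sequence, likewise not annotated. Within the Voltron open reading frame, the annotation detects a HaloTag domain, which covalently captures chloroalkane-conjugated dye ligands, followed by a short fragment of the KCNJ2 (Kir2.1) potassium channel, probably a membrane trafficking or export motif. The roughly 700 bp between the intron and HaloTag is unannotated and presumably encodes the voltage-sensing portion of the indicator, which the record does not describe. The AcMNPV sequence annotated as a reverse-strand P74 fragment lies where the p10 3′UTR/terminator named in the construct would sit. The insert was assembled by Gibson cloning between XhoI and XbaI sites. The two feature tables describe the same sequence with different start points. Flies carrying this transgene, crossed to LexA driver lines, express Voltron in defined cells for in vivo voltage imaging.
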