Features (pLannotate 1.2.2; 12 found; start..end, strand, type, name):
     31..135     +  promoter       AmpR promoter: bla
    136..996     +  CDS            AmpR: β-lactamase; bla; confers resistance to ampicillin, carbenicillin, and related antibiotics
   1167..1755    +  rep_origin     ori: high-copy-number ColE1/pMB1/pBR322/pUC origin of replication
   1842..1911    +  protein_bind   attB: attB site for the φC31 integrase (Groth et al., 2000) phage φC31 integrase
   2606..5478    +  CDS            mini-white: Drosophila white gene eye color pigment; white; This is a modified version of the white gene lacking part of the first intron.
   6251..6406    +  CDS            YPB1_ECOLX (fragment): Protein predicted: Swiss-Prot protein existence level 4. From Escherichia coli.
   6488..6507    -  misc_feature   MCS (fragment): pUC18/19 multiple cloning site
   6890..7128    +  promoter       hsp70 promoter: Drosophila melanogaster hsp70Bb promoter
   7143..7209    +  intron         Mhc intron: modified Drosophila myosin heavy chain intron 16 (Pfeiffer et al., 2010)
   7928..8809    +  CDS            HaloTag®: modified bacterial dehalogenase that forms covalent bonds with chloroalkane derivatives
   8822..8881    +  CDS            KCNJ2 (fragment): KCNJ2_HUMAN - Also known as IRK1. Experimental evidence at protein level: Swiss-Prot protein existence level 1. Probably participates in establishing action potential waveform and excitability of neuronal and muscle tissues. Inward rectifier potassium channels are characterized by a greater tendency to allow potassium to flow into the cell rather than out of it. Their voltage dependence is regulated by the concentration of extracellular potassium; as external potassium is raised, the voltage range of the channel opening shifts to more positive voltages. The inward rectification is mainly due t
   8926..9582    -  CDS            P74 (fragment): PIF0_NPVAC - Experimental evidence at protein level: Swiss-Prot protein existence level 1. Plays an essential role for oral infectivity of occlusion- derived virus (ODV) and functions also in host midgut attachment and fusion by binding to a specific host receptor. From Autographa californica nuclear polyhedrosis virus (AcMNPV).
>Addgene plasmid #119042 | p13xLexAOP2-IVS-Syn21-Voltron-p10 | depositor full sequence | sequence record 225096 | p13xLexAOP2-IVS-Syn21-Voltron-p10 sequence 9668 bps
GACTCAGGTGGCACTTTTCGGGGAAATGTGCGCGGAACCCCTATTTGTTTATTTTTCTAAATACATTCAA
ATATGTATCCGCTCATGAGACAATAACCCTGATAAATGCTTCAATAATATTGAAAAAGGAAGAGTATGAG
TATTCAACATTTCCGTGTCGCCCTTATTCCCTTTTTTGCGGCATTTTGCCTTCCTGTTTTTGCTCACCCA
GAAACGCTGGTGAAAGTAAAAGATGCTGAAGATCAGTTGGGTGCACGAGTGGGTTACATCGAACTGGATC
TCAACAGCGGTAAGATCCTTGAGAGTTTTCGCCCCGAAGAACGTTTTCCAATGATGAGCACTTTTAAAGT
TCTGCTATGTGGCGCGGTATTATCCCGTATTGACGCCGGGCAAGAGCAACTCGGTCGCCGCATACACTAT
TCTCAGAATGACTTGGTTGAGTACTCACCAGTCACAGAAAAGCATCTTACGGATGGCATGACAGTAAGAG
AATTATGCAGTGCTGCCATAACCATGAGTGATAACACTGCGGCCAACTTACTTCTGACAACGATCGGAGG
ACCGAAGGAGCTAACCGCTTTTTTGCACAACATGGGGGATCATGTAACTCGCCTTGATCGTTGGGAACCG
GAGCTGAATGAAGCCATACCAAACGACGAGCGTGACACCACGATGCCTGTAGCAATGGCAACAACGTTGC
GCAAACTATTAACTGGCGAACTACTTACTCTAGCTTCCCGGCAACAATTAATAGACTGGATGGAGGCGGA
TAAAGTTGCAGGACCACTTCTGCGCTCGGCCCTTCCGGCTGGCTGGTTTATTGCTGATAAATCTGGAGCC
GGTGAGCGTGGGTCTCGCGGTATCATTGCAGCACTGGGGCCAGATGGTAAGCCCTCCCGTATCGTAGTTA
TCTACACGACGGGGAGTCAGGCAACTATGGATGAACGAAATAGACAGATCGCTGAGATAGGTGCCTCACT
GATTAAGCATTGGTAACTGTCAGACCAAGTTTACTCATATATACTTTAGATTGATTTAAAACTTCATTTT
TAATTTAAAAGGATCTAGGTGAAGATCCTTTTTGATAATCTCATGACCAAAATCCCTTAACGTGAGTTTT
CGTTCCACTGAGCGTCAGACCCCGTAGAAAAGATCAAAGGATCTTCTTGAGATCCTTTTTTTCTGCGCGT
AATCTGCTGCTTGCAAACAAAAAAACCACCGCTACCAGCGGTGGTTTGTTTGCCGGATCAAGAGCTACCA
ACTCTTTTTCCGAAGGTAACTGGCTTCAGCAGAGCGCAGATACCAAATACTGTTCTTCTAGTGTAGCCGT
AGTTAGGCCACCACTTCAAGAACTCTGTAGCACCGCCTACATACCTCGCTCTGCTAATCCTGTTACCAGT
GGCTGCTGCCAGTGGCGATAAGTCGTGTCTTACCGGGTTGGACTCAAGACGATAGTTACCGGATAAGGCG
CAGCGGTCGGGCTGAACGGGGGGTTCGTGCACACAGCCCAGCTTGGAGCGAACGACCTACACCGAACTGA
GATACCTACAGCGTGAGCTATGAGAAAGCGCCACGCTTCCCGAAGGGAGAAAGGCGGACAGGTATCCGGT
AAGCGGCAGGGTCGGAACAGGAGAGCGCACGAGGGAGCTTCCAGGGGGAAACGCCTGGTATCTTTATAGT
CCTGTCGGGTTTCGCCACCTCTGACTTGAGCGTCGATTTTTGTGATGCTCGTCAGGGGGGCGGAGCCTAT
GGAAAAACGCCAGCAACGCGGCCTTTTTACGGTTCCTGGCCTTTTGCTGGCCTTTTGCTCACATGTTACC
GTCGACGATGTAGGTCACGGTCTCGAAGCCGCGGTGCGGGTGCCAGGGCGTGCCCTTGGGCTCCCCGGGC
GCGTACTCCACCTCACCCATCTGGTCCATCATGATGAACGGGTCGAGGTGGCGGTAGTTGATCCCGGCGA
ACGCGCGGCGCACCGGGAAGCCCTCGCCCTCGAAACCGCTGGGCGCGGTGGTCACGGTGAGCACGGGACG
TGCGACGGCGTCGGCGGGTGCGGATACGCGGGGCAGCGTCAGCGGGTTCTCGACGGTCACGGCGGGCATG
TCGACAAGCCGAACATATGGGCGCGCCTAGTATGTATGTAAGTTAATAAAACCCATTTTTGCGGAAAGTA
GATAAAAAAAACATTTTTTTTTTTTACTGCACTGGATATCATTGAACTTATCTGATCAGTTTTAAATTTA
CTTCGATCCAAGGGTATTTGATGTACCAGGTTCTTTCGATTACCTCTCACTCAAAATGACATTCCACTCA
AAGTCAGCGCTGTTTGCCTCCTTCTCTGTCCACAGAAATATCGCCGTCTCTTTCGCCGCTGCGTCCGCTA
TCTCTTTCGCCACCGTTTGTAGCGTTACGTAGCGTCAATGTCCGCCTTCAGTTGCATTTTGTCAGCGGTT
TCGTGACGAAGCTCCAAGCGGTTTACGCCATCAATTAAACACAAAGTGCTGTGCCAAAACTCCTCTCGCT
TCTTATTTTTGTTTGTTTTTTGAGTGATTGGGGTGGTGATTGGTTTTGGGTGGGTAAGCAGGGGAAAGTG
TGAAAAATCCCGGCAATGGGCCAAGAGGATCAGGAGCTATTAATTCGCGGAGGCAGCAAACACCCATCTG
CCGAGCATCTGAACAATGTGAGTAGTACATGTGCATACATCTTAAGTTCACTTGATCTATAGGAACTGCG
ATTGCAACATCAAATTGTATGCGGCGTGAGAACTGCGACCCACAAAAATCCCAAACCGCAATTGCACAAA
CAAATAGTGACACGAAACAGATTATTCTGGTAGCTGTTCTCGCTATATAAGACAATTTTTGAGATCATAT
CATGATCAAGACATCTAAAGGCATTCATTTTCGACTATATTCTTTTTTACAAAAAATATAACAACCAGAT
ATTTTAAGCTGATCCTAGATGCACAAAAAATAAATAAAAGTATAAACCTACTTCGTAGGATACTTCGGGG
TACTTTTTGTTCGGGGTTAGATGAGCATAACGCTAGTAGTTGATATTTGAGATCCCCTATCATTGCAGGG
TGACAGCGGAGCGGCTTCGCAGAGCTGCATTAACCAGGGCTTCGGGCAGGCCAAAAACTACGGCACGCTC
CGGCCACCCAGTCCGCCGGAGGACTCCGGTTCAGGGAGCGGCCAACTAGCCGAGAACCTCACCTATGCCT
GGCACAATATGGACATCTTTGGGGCGGTCAATCAGCCGGGCTCCGGATGGCGGCAGCTGGTCAACCGGAC
ACGCGGACTATTCTGCAACGAGCGACACATACCGGCGCCCAGGAAACATTTGCTCAAGAACGGTGAGTTT
CTATTCGCAGTCGGCTGATCTGTGTGAAATCTTAATAAAGGGTCCAATTACCAATTTGAAACTCAGTTTG
CGGCGTGGCCTATCCGGGCGAACTTTTGGCCGTGATGGGCAGTTCCGGTGCCGGAAAGACGACCCTGCTG
AATGCCCTTGCCTTTCGATCGCCGCAGGGCATCCAAGTATCGCCATCCGGGATGCGACTGCTCAATGGCC
AACCTGTGGACGCCAAGGAGATGCAGGCCAGGTGCGCCTATGTCCAGCAGGATGACCTCTTTATCGGCTC
CCTAACGGCCAGGGAACACCTGATTTTCCAAGCCATGGTGCGGATGCCACGACATCTGACCTATCGGCAG
CGAGTGGCCCGCGTGGATCAGGTGATCCAGGAGCTTTCGCTCAGCAAATGTCAGCACACGATCATCGGTG
TGCCCGGCAGGGTGAAAGGTCTGTCCGGCGGAGAAAGGAAGCGTCTGGCATTCGCCTCCGAGGCTCTAAC
CGATCCGCCGCTTCTGATCTGCGATGAGCCCACCTCCGGACTGGACTCCTTTACCGCCCACAGCGTCGTC
CAGGTGCTGAAGAAGCTGTCGCAGAAGGGCAAGACCGTCATCCTGACCATTCATCAGCCGTCTTCCGAGC
TGTTTGAGCTCTTTGACAAGATCCTTCTGATGGCCGAGGGCAGGGTAGCTTTCTTGGGCACTCCCAGCGA
AGCCGTCGACTTCTTTTCCTAGTGAGTTCGATGTGTTTATTAAGGGTATCTAGTATTACATAACATCTCA
ACTCCTATCCAGCGTGGGTGCCCAGTGTCCTACCAACTACAATCCGGCGGACTTTTACGTACAGGTGTTG
GCCGTTGTGCCCGGACGGGAGATCGAGTCCCGTGATCGGATCGCCAAGATATGCGACAATTTTGCCATTA
GCAAAGTAGCCCGGGATATGGAGCAGTTGTTGGCCACCAAAAATCTGGAGAAGCCACTGGAGCAGCCGGA
GAATGGGTACACCTACAAGGCCACCTGGTTCATGCAGTTCCGGGCGGTCCTGTGGCGATCCTGGCTGTCG
GTGCTCAAGGAACCACTCCTCGTAAAAGTGCGACTTATTCAGACAACGGTGAGTGGTTCCAGTGGAAACA
AATGATATAACGCTTACAATTCTTGGAAACAAATTCGCTAGATTTTAGATAGAATTGCCTGATTCCACAC
CCTTCTTAGTTTTTTTCAATGAGATGTATAGTTTATAGTTTTGCAGAAGATAAATAAATTTCATTTAACT
CGCGAATATTAATGAGATGCGAGTAACATTTTAATTTGCAGATGGTTGCCATCTTGATTGGCCTCATCTT
TTTGGGCCAACAACTCACGCAAGTGGGTGTGATGAATATCAACGGAGCCATCTTCCTCTTCCTGACCAAC
ATGACCTTTCAAAACGTCTTTGCCACGATAAATGTAAGTCATGTTTAGAATACATTTGCATTTCAATAAT
TTACTAACTTTCTAATGAATCGATTCGATTTAGGTGTTCACCTCAGAGCTGCCAGTTTTTATGAGGGAGG
CCCGAAGTCGACTTTATCGCTGTGACACATACTTTCTGGGCAAAACGATTGCCGAATTGCCGCTTTTTCT
CACAGTGCCACTGGTCTTCACGGCGATTGCCTATCCGATGATCGGACTGCGGGCCGGAGTGCTGCACTTC
TTCAACTGCCTGGCGCTGGTCACTCTGGTGGCCAATGTGTCAACGTCCTTCGGATATCTAATATCCTGCG
CCAGCTCCTCGACCTCGATGGCGCTGTCTGTGGGTCCGCCGGTTATCATACCATTCCTGCTCTTTGGCGG
CTTCTTCTTGAACTCGGGCTCGGTGCCAGTATACCTCAAATGGTTGTCGTACCTCTCATGGTTCCGTTAC
GCCAACGAGGGTCTGCTGATTAACCAATGGGCGGACGTGGAGCCGGGCGAAATTAGCTGCACATCGTCGA
ACACCACGTGCCCCAGTTCGGGCAAGGTCATCCTGGAGACGCTTAACTTCTCCGCCGCCGATCTGCCGCT
GGACTACGTGGGTCTGGCCATTCTCATCGTGAGCTTCCGGGTGCTCGCATATCTGGCTCTAAGACTTCGG
GCCCGACGCAAGGAGTAGCCGACATATATCCGAAATAACTGCTTGTTTTTTTTTTTTACCATTATTACCA
TCGTGTTTACTGTTTATTGCCCCCTCAAAAAGCTAATGTAATTATATTTGTGCCAATAAAAACAAGATAT
GACCTATAGAATACAAGTATTTCCCCTTCGAACATCCCCACAAGTAGACTTTGGATTTGTCTTCTAACCA
AAAGACTTACACACCTGCATACCTTACATCAAAAACTCGTTTATCGCTACATAAAACACCGGGATATATT
TTTTATATACATACTTTTCAAATCGCGCGCCCTCTTCATAATTCACCTCCACCACACCACGTTTCGTAGT
TGCTCTTTCGCTGTCTCCCACCCGCTCTCCGCAACACATTCACCTTTTGTTCGACGACCTTGGAGCGACT
GTCGTTAGTTCCGCGCGATTCGGTTCGCTCAAATGGTTCCGAGTGGTTCATTTCGTCTCAATAGAAATTA
GTAATAAATATTTGTATGTACAATTTATTTGCTCCAATATATTTGTATATATTTCCCTCACAGCTATATT
TATTCTAATTTAATATTATGACTTTTTAAGGTAATTTTTTGTGACCTGTTCGGAGTGATTAGCGTTACAA
TTTGAACTGAAAGTGACATCCAGTGTTTGTTCCTTGTGTAGATGCATCTCAAAAAAATGGTGGGCATAAT
AGTGTTGTTTATATATATCAAAAATAACAACTATAATAATAAGAATACATTTAATTTAGAAAATGCTTGG
ATTTCACTGGAACTAGGGCGCGCCTCCGGAACATAATGGTGCAGGGCGCTGACTTCCGCGTTTCCAGACT
TTACGAAACACGGAAACCGAAGACCATTCATGTTGTTGCTCAGGTCGCAGACGTTTTGCAGCAGCAGTCG
CTTCACGTTCGCTCGCGTATCGGTGATTCATTCTGCTAACCAGTAAGGCAACCCCGCCAGCCTAGCCGGG
TCCTCAACGACAGGAGCACGATCATGCGCACCCGTGGCCAGGGCCGCAAGCTTGCATGCCTGCAGGTTAC
TGTACATCCATACAGTAAGTACTGTACATCCATACAGTAAGTACTGTACATCCATACAGTAAGTACTGTA
CATCCATACAGTAAGTACTGTACATCCATACAGTAAGCGGAGACTCTAGCCCTAGGGCATGCCTGCAGGT
TACTGTACATCCATACAGTAAGTACTGTACATCCATACAGTAAGTACTGTACATCCATACAGTAAGCGGA
GACTCTAGCGCTAGCGCATGCCTGCAGGTTACTGTACATCCATACAGTAAGTACTGTACATCCATACAGT
AAGTACTGTACATCCATACAGTAAGTACTGTACATCCATACAGTAAGTACTGTACATCCATACAGTAAGC
GGAGACTCTAGCACTAGTGACGTCGAGCGCCGGAGTATAAATAGAGGCGCTTCGTCTACGGAGCGACAAT
TCAATTCAAACAAGCAAAGTGAACACGTCGCTAAGCGAAAGCTAAGCAAATAAACAAGCGCAGCTGAACA
AGCTAAACAATCTGCAGTAAAGTGCAAGTTAAAGTGAATCAATTAAAAGTAACCAGCAACCAAGTAAATC
AACTGCAACTACTGAAATCTGCCAAGAAGTAATTATTGAATACAAGAAGAGAACTCTGAATAGATCTAAA
AGGTAGGTTCAACCACTGATGCCTAGGCACACCGAAACGACTAACCCTAATTCTTATCCTTTACTTCAGG
CGGCCGCGGCTCGAGAACTTAAAAAAAAAAATCAAAATGGCTGACGTGGAAACCGAGACCGGCATGATTG
CACAGTGGATTGTCTTTGCTATTATGGCTGCTGCTGCTATTGCTTTTGGAGTGGCTGTGCACTTTCGGCC
TTCAGAGCTGAAGAGCGCATACTATATCAACATTGCCATCTGCACTATCGCCGCTACCGCTTACTATGCA
ATGGCCGTGAACTACCAGGACCTGACAATGAATGGTGAAAGGCAGGTGGTCTACGCAAGATATATTAACT
GGGTGCTGACCACACCACTGCTCCTGCTCGATCTCATCGTCATGACCAAGATGGGCGGAGTGATGATTTC
TTGGGTCATCGGCGCAGACATTTTCATGATCGTGTTTGGTATTCTGGGCGCCTTCGAGGATGAACACAAG
TTCAAATGGGTGTACTTTATCGCTGGATGTGTGATGCAGGCAGTCCTGACATACGGGATGTATAACGCCA
CTTGGAAAGACGATCTGAAGAAAAGCCCCGAGTACCATAGCTCCTATGTCAGTCTGCTCGTCTTCCTGTC
AATCCTCTGGGTGTTTTATCCTGTCGTGTGGGCTTTCGGGTCTGGTAGTGGCGTGCTGTCCGTCGACAAT
GAGGCCATTCTCATGGGAATCCTGGATGTGCTCGCTAAGCCACTGTTTGGAATGGGGTGCCTCATTGCCC
ATGAGACTATCTTCAAGATCGGTACTGGCTTTCCATTCGACCCCCATTATGTGGAAGTCCTGGGCGAGCG
CATGCACTACGTCGATGTTGGTCCGCGCGATGGCACCCCTGTGCTGTTCCTGCACGGTAACCCGACCTCC
TCCTACGTGTGGCGCAACATCATCCCGCATGTTGCACCGACCCATCGCTGCATTGCTCCAGACCTGATCG
GTATGGGCAAATCCGACAAACCAGACCTGGGTTATTTCTTCGACGACCACGTCCGCTTCATGGATGCCTT
CATCGAAGCCCTGGGTCTGGAAGAGGTCGTCCTGGTCATTCACGACTGGGGCTCCGCTCTGGGTTTCCAC
TGGGCCAAGCGCAATCCAGAGCGCGTCAAAGGTATTGCATTTATGGAGTTCATCCGCCCTATCCCGACCT
GGGACGAATGGCCAGAATTTGCCCGCGAGACCTTCCAGGCCTTCCGCACCACCGACGTCGGCCGCAAGCT
GATCATCGATCAGAACGTTTTTATCGAGGGTACGCTGCCGATGGGTGTCGTCCGCCCGCTGACTGAAGTC
GAGATGGACCATTACCGCGAGCCGTTCCTGAATCCTGTTGACCGCGAGCCACTGTGGCGCTTCCCAAACG
AGCTGCCAATCGCCGGTGAGCCAGCGAACATCGTCGCGCTGGTCGAAGAATACATGGACTGGCTGCACCA
GTCCCCTGTCCCGAAGCTGCTGTTCTGGGGCACCCCAGGCGTTCTGATCCCACCGGCCGAAGCCGCTCGC
CTGGCCAAAAGCCTGCCTAACTGCAAGGCTGTGGACATCGGCCCGGGTCTGAATCTGCTGCAAGAAGACA
ACCCGGACCTGATCGGCAGCGAGATCGCGCGCTGGCTGTCGACGCTCGAGATTTCCGGCGAGCCAACCAC
TAAGAGCAGGATCACCAGCGAGGGCGAGTACATCCCCCTGGACCAGATCGACATCAACGTGTTCTGCTAC
GAGAACGAGGTGTAATCTAGAATGAATCGTTTTTAAAATAACAAATCAATTGTTTTATAATATTCGTACG
ATTCTTTGATTATGTAATAAAATGTGATCATTAGGAAGATTACGAAAAATATAAAAAATATGAGTTCTGT
GTGTATAACAAATGCTGTAAACGCCACAATTGTGTTTGTTGCAAATAAACCCATGATTATTTGATTAAAA
TTGTTGTTTTCTTTGTTCATAGACAATAGTGTGTTTTGCCTAAACGTGTACTGCATAAACTCCATGCGAG
TGTATAGCGAGCTAGTGGCTAACGCTTGCCCCACCAAAGTAGATTCGTCAAAATCCTCAATTTCATCACC
CTCCTCCAAGTTTAACATTTGGCCGTCGGAATTAACTTCTAAAGATGCCACATAATCTAATAAATGAAAT
AGAGATTCAAACGTGGCGTCATCGTCCGTTTCGACCATTTCCGAAAAGAACTCGGGCATAAACTCTATGA
TTTCTCTGGACGTGGTGTTGTCGAAACTCTCAAAGTACGCAGTCAGGAACGTGCGCGACATGTCGTCGGG
AAACTCGCGCGGAAACATGTTGTTGTAACCGAACGGGTCCCATAGCGCCAAAACCAAATCTGCCAGCGTC
AATAGAATGAGCACGATGCCGACAATGGAGCTGGCTTGGATAGCGATTCGAGTTAACGGCCGGCCGTTTA
AACGAATTCTTGAAGACGAAAGGGCCTCGTGATACGCCTATTTTTATAGGTTAATGTCATGATAATAATG
GTTTCTTA
