Features (pLannotate 1.2.2; 12 found; start..end, strand, type, name):
    123..361     +  promoter       hsp70 promoter: Drosophila melanogaster hsp70Bb promoter
    376..442     +  intron         Mhc intron: modified Drosophila myosin heavy chain intron 16 (Pfeiffer et al., 2010)
   1161..2042    +  CDS            HaloTag®: modified bacterial dehalogenase that forms covalent bonds with chloroalkane derivatives
   2055..2114    +  CDS            KCNJ2 (fragment): KCNJ2_HUMAN - Also known as IRK1. Experimental evidence at protein level: Swiss-Prot protein existence level 1. Probably participates in establishing action potential waveform and excitability of neuronal and muscle tissues. Inward rectifier potassium channels are characterized by a greater tendency to allow potassium to flow into the cell rather than out of it. Their voltage dependence is regulated by the concentration of extracellular potassium; as external potassium is raised, the voltage range of the channel opening shifts to more positive voltages. The inward rectification is mainly due t
   2159..2815    -  CDS            P74 (fragment): PIF0_NPVAC - Experimental evidence at protein level: Swiss-Prot protein existence level 1. Plays an essential role for oral infectivity of occlusion- derived virus (ODV) and functions also in host midgut attachment and fusion by binding to a specific host receptor. From Autographa californica nuclear polyhedrosis virus (AcMNPV).
   2932..3036    +  promoter       AmpR promoter: bla
   3037..3897    +  CDS            AmpR: β-lactamase; bla; confers resistance to ampicillin, carbenicillin, and related antibiotics
   4068..4656    +  rep_origin     ori: high-copy-number ColE1/pMB1/pBR322/pUC origin of replication
   4743..4812    +  protein_bind   attB: attB site for the φC31 integrase (Groth et al., 2000) phage φC31 integrase
   5028..9147    +  gene           mini-white: white; This modified version of the white gene lacks part of the first intron.
   9152..9307    +  CDS            YPB1_ECOLX (fragment): Protein predicted: Swiss-Prot protein existence level 4. From Escherichia coli.
   9389..9408    -  misc_feature   MCS (fragment): pUC18/19 multiple cloning site
>Addgene plasmid #119042 | p13xLexAOP2-IVS-Syn21-Voltron-p10 | addgene full sequence | sequence record 230352 | Addgene NGS Result
TAAGTACTGTACATCCATACAGTAAGTACTGTACATCCATACAGTAAGTACTGTACATCCATACAGTAAG
TACTGTACATCCATACAGTAAGCGGAGACTCTAGCACTAGTGACGTCGAGCGCCGGAGTATAAATAGAGG
CGCTTCGTCTACGGAGCGACAATTCAATTCAAACAAGCAAAGTGAACACGTCGCTAAGCGAAAGCTAAGC
AAATAAACAAGCGCAGCTGAACAAGCTAAACAATCTGCAGTAAAGTGCAAGTTAAAGTGAATCAATTAAA
AGTAACCAGCAACCAAGTAAATCAACTGCAACTACTGAAATCTGCCAAGAAGTAATTATTGAATACAAGA
AGAGAACTCTGAATAGATCTAAAAGGTAGGTTCAACCACTGATGCCTAGGCACACCGAAACGACTAACCC
TAATTCTTATCCTTTACTTCAGGCGGCCGCGGCTCGAGAACTTAAAAAAAAAAATCAAAATGGCTGACGT
GGAAACCGAGACCGGCATGATTGCACAGTGGATTGTCTTTGCTATTATGGCTGCTGCTGCTATTGCTTTT
GGAGTGGCTGTGCACTTTCGGCCTTCAGAGCTGAAGAGCGCATACTATATCAACATTGCCATCTGCACTA
TCGCCGCTACCGCTTACTATGCAATGGCCGTGAACTACCAGGACCTGACAATGAATGGTGAAAGGCAGGT
GGTCTACGCAAGATATATTAACTGGGTGCTGACCACACCACTGCTCCTGCTCGATCTCATCGTCATGACC
AAGATGGGCGGAGTGATGATTTCTTGGGTCATCGGCGCAGACATTTTCATGATCGTGTTTGGTATTCTGG
GCGCCTTCGAGGATGAACACAAGTTCAAATGGGTGTACTTTATCGCTGGATGTGTGATGCAGGCAGTCCT
GACATACGGGATGTATAACGCCACTTGGAAAGACGATCTGAAGAAAAGCCCCGAGTACCATAGCTCCTAT
GTCAGTCTGCTCGTCTTCCTGTCAATCCTCTGGGTGTTTTATCCTGTCGTGTGGGCTTTCGGGTCTGGTA
GTGGCGTGCTGTCCGTCGACAATGAGGCCATTCTCATGGGAATCCTGGATGTGCTCGCTAAGCCACTGTT
TGGAATGGGGTGCCTCATTGCCCATGAGACTATCTTCAAGATCGGTACTGGCTTTCCATTCGACCCCCAT
TATGTGGAAGTCCTGGGCGAGCGCATGCACTACGTCGATGTTGGTCCGCGCGATGGCACCCCTGTGCTGT
TCCTGCACGGTAACCCGACCTCCTCCTACGTGTGGCGCAACATCATCCCGCATGTTGCACCGACCCATCG
CTGCATTGCTCCAGACCTGATCGGTATGGGCAAATCCGACAAACCAGACCTGGGTTATTTCTTCGACGAC
CACGTCCGCTTCATGGATGCCTTCATCGAAGCCCTGGGTCTGGAAGAGGTCGTCCTGGTCATTCACGACT
GGGGCTCCGCTCTGGGTTTCCACTGGGCCAAGCGCAATCCAGAGCGCGTCAAAGGTATTGCATTTATGGA
GTTCATCCGCCCTATCCCGACCTGGGACGAATGGCCAGAATTTGCCCGCGAGACCTTCCAGGCCTTCCGC
ACCACCGACGTCGGCCGCAAGCTGATCATCGATCAGAACGTTTTTATCGAGGGTACGCTGCCGATGGGTG
TCGTCCGCCCGCTGACTGAAGTCGAGATGGACCATTACCGCGAGCCGTTCCTGAATCCTGTTGACCGCGA
GCCACTGTGGCGCTTCCCAAACGAGCTGCCAATCGCCGGTGAGCCAGCGAACATCGTCGCGCTGGTCGAA
GAATACATGGACTGGCTGCACCAGTCCCCTGTCCCGAAGCTGCTGTTCTGGGGCACCCCAGGCGTTCTGA
TCCCACCGGCCGAAGCCGCTCGCCTGGCCAAAAGCCTGCCTAACTGCAAGGCTGTGGACATCGGCCCGGG
TCTGAATCTGCTGCAAGAAGACAACCCGGACCTGATCGGCAGCGAGATCGCGCGCTGGCTGTCGACGCTC
GAGATTTCCGGCGAGCCAACCACTAAGAGCAGGATCACCAGCGAGGGCGAGTACATCCCCCTGGACCAGA
TCGACATCAACGTGTTCTGCTACGAGAACGAGGTGTAATCTAGAATGAATCGTTTTTAAAATAACAAATC
AATTGTTTTATAATATTCGTACGATTCTTTGATTATGTAATAAAATGTGATCATTAGGAAGATTACGAAA
AATATAAAAAATATGAGTTCTGTGTGTATAACAAATGCTGTAAACGCCACAATTGTGTTTGTTGCAAATA
AACCCATGATTATTTGATTAAAATTGTTGTTTTCTTTGTTCATAGACAATAGTGTGTTTTGCCTAAACGT
GTACTGCATAAACTCCATGCGAGTGTATAGCGAGCTAGTGGCTAACGCTTGCCCCACCAAAGTAGATTCG
TCAAAATCCTCAATTTCATCACCCTCCTCCAAGTTTAACATTTGGCCGTCGGAATTAACTTCTAAAGATG
CCACATAATCTAATAAATGAAATAGAGATTCAAACGTGGCGTCATCGTCCGTTTCGACCATTTCCGAAAA
GAACTCGGGCATAAACTCTATGATTTCTCTGGACGTGGTGTTGTCGAAACTCTCAAAGTACGCAGTCAGG
AACGTGCGCGACATGTCGTCGGGAAACTCGCGCGGAAACATGTTGTTGTAACCGAACGGGTCCCATAGCG
CCAAAACCAAATCTGCCAGCGTCAATAGAATGAGCACGATGCCGACAATGGAGCTGGCTTGGATAGCGAT
TCGAGTTAACGGCCGGCCGTTTAAACGAATTCTTGAAGACGAAAGGGCCTCGTGATACGCCTATTTTTAT
AGGTTAATGTCATGATAATAATGGTTTCTTAGACTCAGGTGGCACTTTTCGGGGAAATGTGCGCGGAACC
CCTATTTGTTTATTTTTCTAAATACATTCAAATATGTATCCGCTCATGAGACAATAACCCTGATAAATGC
TTCAATAATATTGAAAAAGGAAGAGTATGAGTATTCAACATTTCCGTGTCGCCCTTATTCCCTTTTTTGC
GGCATTTTGCCTTCCTGTTTTTGCTCACCCAGAAACGCTGGTGAAAGTAAAAGATGCTGAAGATCAGTTG
GGTGCACGAGTGGGTTACATCGAACTGGATCTCAACAGCGGTAAGATCCTTGAGAGTTTTCGCCCCGAAG
AACGTTTTCCAATGATGAGCACTTTTAAAGTTCTGCTATGTGGCGCGGTATTATCCCGTATTGACGCCGG
GCAAGAGCAACTCGGTCGCCGCATACACTATTCTCAGAATGACTTGGTTGAGTACTCACCAGTCACAGAA
AAGCATCTTACGGATGGCATGACAGTAAGAGAATTATGCAGTGCTGCCATAACCATGAGTGATAACACTG
CGGCCAACTTACTTCTGACAACGATCGGAGGACCGAAGGAGCTAACCGCTTTTTTGCACAACATGGGGGA
TCATGTAACTCGCCTTGATCGTTGGGAACCGGAGCTGAATGAAGCCATACCAAACGACGAGCGTGACACC
ACGATGCCTGTAGCAATGGCAACAACGTTGCGCAAACTATTAACTGGCGAACTACTTACTCTAGCTTCCC
GGCAACAATTAATAGACTGGATGGAGGCGGATAAAGTTGCAGGACCACTTCTGCGCTCGGCCCTTCCGGC
TGGCTGGTTTATTGCTGATAAATCTGGAGCCGGTGAGCGTGGGTCTCGCGGTATCATTGCAGCACTGGGG
CCAGATGGTAAGCCCTCCCGTATCGTAGTTATCTACACGACGGGGAGTCAGGCAACTATGGATGAACGAA
ATAGACAGATCGCTGAGATAGGTGCCTCACTGATTAAGCATTGGTAACTGTCAGACCAAGTTTACTCATA
TATACTTTAGATTGATTTAAAACTTCATTTTTAATTTAAAAGGATCTAGGTGAAGATCCTTTTTGATAAT
CTCATGACCAAAATCCCTTAACGTGAGTTTTCGTTCCACTGAGCGTCAGACCCCGTAGAAAAGATCAAAG
GATCTTCTTGAGATCCTTTTTTTCTGCGCGTAATCTGCTGCTTGCAAACAAAAAAACCACCGCTACCAGC
GGTGGTTTGTTTGCCGGATCAAGAGCTACCAACTCTTTTTCCGAAGGTAACTGGCTTCAGCAGAGCGCAG
ATACCAAATACTGTTCTTCTAGTGTAGCCGTAGTTAGGCCACCACTTCAAGAACTCTGTAGCACCGCCTA
CATACCTCGCTCTGCTAATCCTGTTACCAGTGGCTGCTGCCAGTGGCGATAAGTCGTGTCTTACCGGGTT
GGACTCAAGACGATAGTTACCGGATAAGGCGCAGCGGTCGGGCTGAACGGGGGGTTCGTGCACACAGCCC
AGCTTGGAGCGAACGACCTACACCGAACTGAGATACCTACAGCGTGAGCTATGAGAAAGCGCCACGCTTC
CCGAAGGGAGAAAGGCGGACAGGTATCCGGTAAGCGGCAGGGTCGGAACAGGAGAGCGCACGAGGGAGCT
TCCAGGGGGAAACGCCTGGTATCTTTATAGTCCTGTCGGGTTTCGCCACCTCTGACTTGAGCGTCGATTT
TTGTGATGCTCGTCAGGGGGGCGGAGCCTATGGAAAAACGCCAGCAACGCGGCCTTTTTACGGTTCCTGG
CCTTTTGCTGGCCTTTTGCTCACATGTTACCGTCGACGATGTAGGTCACGGTCTCGAAGCCGCGGTGCGG
GTGCCAGGGCGTGCCCTTGGGCTCCCCGGGCGCGTACTCCACCTCACCCATCTGGTCCATCATGATGAAC
GGGTCGAGGTGGCGGTAGTTGATCCCGGCGAACGCGCGGCGCACCGGGAAGCCCTCGCCCTCGAAACCGC
TGGGCGCGGTGGTCACGGTGAGCACGGGACGTGCGACGGCGTCGGCGGGTGCGGATACGCGGGGCAGCGT
CAGCGGGTTCTCGACGGTCACGGCGGGCATGTCGACAAGCCGAACATATGGGCGCGCCTAGTATGTATGT
AAGTTAATAAAACCCATTTTTGCGGAAAGTAGATAAAAAAAACATTTTTTTTTTTTACTGCACTGGATAT
CATTGAACTTATCTGATCAGTTTTAAATTTACTTCGATCCAAGGGTATTTGATGTACCAGGTTCTTTCGA
TTACCTCTCACTCAAAATGACATTCCACTCAAAGTCAGCGCTGTTTGCCTCCTTCTCTGTCCACAGAAAT
ATCGCCGTCTCTTTCGCCGCTGCGTCCGCTATCTCTTTCGCCACCGTTTGTAGCGTTACGTAGCGTCAAT
GTCCGCCTTCAGTTGCATTTTGTCAGCGGTTTCGTGACGAAGCTCCAAGCGGTTTACGCCATCAATTAAA
CACAAAGTGCTGTGCCAAAACTCCTCTCGCTTCTTATTTTTGTTTGTTTTTTGAGTGATTGGGGTGGTGA
TTGGTTTTGGGTGGGTAAGCAGGGGAAAGTGTGAAAAATCCCGGCAATGGGCCAAGAGGATCAGGAGCTA
TTAATTCGCGGAGGCAGCAAACACCCATCTGCCGAGCATCTGAACAATGTGAGTAGTACATGTGCATACA
TCTTAAGTTCACTTGATCTATAGGAACTGCGATTGCAACATCAAATTGTCTGCGGCGTGAGAACTGCGAC
CCACAAAAATCCCAAACCGCAATTGCACAAACAAATAGTGACACGAAACAGATTATTCTGGTAGCTGTTC
TCGCTATATAAGACAATTTTTGAGATCATATCATGATCAAGACATCTAAAGGCATTCATTTTCGACTATA
TTCTTTTTTACAAAAAATATAACAACCAGATATTTTAAGCTGATCCTAGATGCACAAAAAATAAATAAAA
GTATAAACCTACTTCGTAGGATACTTCGGGGTACTTTTTGTTCGGGGTTAGATGAGCATAACGCTTGTAG
TTGATATTTGAGATCCCCTATCATTGCAGGGTGACAGCGGAGCGGCTTCGCAGAGCTGCATTAACCAGGG
CTTCGGGCAGGCCAAAAACTACGGCACGCTCCGGCCACCCAGTCCGCCGGAGGACTCCGGTTCAGGGAGC
GGCCAACTAGCCGAGAACCTCACCTATGCCTGGCACAATATGGACATCTTTGGGGCGGTCAATCAGCCGG
GCTCCGGATGGCGGCAGCTGGTCAACCGGACACGCGGACTATTCTGCAACGAGCGACACATACCGGCGCC
CAGGAAACATTTGCTCAAGAACGGTGAGTTTCTATTCGCAGTCGGCTGATCTGTGTGAAATCTTAATAAA
GGGTCCAATTACCAATTTGAAACTCAGTTTGCGGCGTGGCCTATCCGGGCGAACTTTTGGCCGTGATGGG
CAGTTCCGGTGCCGGAAAGACGACCCTGCTGAATGCCCTTGCCTTTCGATCGCCGCAGGGCATCCAAGTA
TCGCCATCCGGGATGCGACTGCTCAATGGCCAACCTGTGGACGCCAAGGAGATGCAGGCCAGGTGCGCCT
ATGTCCAGCAGGATGACCTCTTTATCGGCTCCCTAACGGCCAGGGAACACCTGATTTTCCAAGCCATGGT
GCGGATGCCACGACATCTGACCTATCGGCAGCGAGTGGCCCGCGTGGATCAGGTGATCCAGGAGCTTTCG
CTCAGCAAATGTCAGCACACGATCATCGGTGTGCCCGGCAGGGTGAAAGGTCTGTCCGGCGGAGAAAGGA
AGCGTCTGGCATTCGCCTCCGAGGCTCTAACCGATCCGCCGCTTCTGATCTGCGATGAGCCCACCTCCGG
ACTGGACTCCTTTACCGCCCACAGCGTCGTCCAGGTGCTGAAGAAGCTGTCGCAGAAGGGCAAGACCGTC
ATCCTGACCATTCATCAGCCGTCTTCCGAGCTGTTTGAGCTCTTTGACAAGATCCTTCTGATGGCCGAGG
GCAGGGTAGCTTTCTTGGGCACTCCCAGCGAAGCCGTCGACTTCTTTTCCTAGTGAGTTCGATGTGTTTA
TTAAGGGTATCTAGTATTACATAACATCTCAACTCCTATCCAGCGTGGGTGCCCAGTGTCCTACCAACTA
CAATCCGGCGGACTTTTACGTACAGGTGTTGGCCGTTGTGCCCGGACGGGAGATCGAGTCCCGTGATCGG
ATCGCCAAGATATGCGACAATTTTGCCATTAGCAAAGTAGCCCGGGATATGGAGCAGTTGTTGGCCACCA
AAAATCTGGAGAAGCCACTGGAGCAGCCGGAGAATGGGTACACCTACAAGGCCACCTGGTTCATGCAGTT
CCGGGCGGTCCTGTGGCGATCCTGGCTGTCGGTGCTCAAGGAACCACTCCTCGTAAAAGTGCGACTTATT
CAGACAACGGTGAGTGGTTCCAGTGGAAACAAATGATATAACGCTTACAATTCTTGGAAACAAATTCGCT
AGATTTTAGATAGAATTGCCTGATTCCACACCCTTCTTAGTTTTTTTCAATGAGATGTATAGTTTATAGT
TTTGCAGAAGATAAATAAATTTCATTTAACTCGCGAATATTAATGAGATGCGAGTAACATTTTAATTTGC
AGATGGTTGCCATCTTGATTGGCCTCATCTTTTTGGGCCAACAACTCACGCAAGTGGGTGTGATGAATAT
CAACGGAGCCATCTTCCTCTTCCTGACCAACATGACCTTTCAAAACGTCTTTGCCACGATAAATGTAAGT
CATGTTTAGAATACATTTGCATTTCAATAATTTACTAACTTTCTAATGAATCGATTCGATTTAGGTGTTC
ACCTCAGAGCTGCCAGTTTTTATGAGGGAGGCCCGAAGTCGACTTTATCGCTGTGACACATACTTTCTGG
GCAAAACGATTGCCGAATTGCCGCTTTTTCTCACAGTGCCACTGGTCTTCACGGCGATTGCCTATCCGAT
GATCGGACTGCGGGCCGGAGTGCTGCACTTCTTCAACTGCCTGGCGCTGGTCACTCTGGTGGCCAATGTG
TCAACGTCCTTCGGATATCTAATATCCTGCGCCAGCTCCTCGACCTCGATGGCGCTGTCTGTGGGTCCGC
CGGTTATCATACCATTCCTGCTCTTTGGCGGCTTCTTCTTGAACTCGGGCTCGGTGCCAGTATACCTCAA
ATGGTTGTCGTACCTCTCATGGTTCCGTTACGCCAACGAGGGTCTGCTGATTAACCAATGGGCGGACGTG
GAGCCGGGCGAAATTAGCTGCACATCGTCGAACACCACGTGCCCCAGTTCGGGCAAGGTCATCCTGGAGA
CGCTTAACTTCTCCGCCGCCGATCTGCCGCTGGACTACGTGGGTCTGGCCATTCTCATCGTGAGCTTCCG
GGTGCTCGCATATCTGGCTCTAAGACTTCGGGCCCGACGCAAGGAGTAGCCGACATATATCCGAAATAAC
TGCTTGTTTTTTTTTTTTACCATTATTACCATCGTGTTTACTGTTTATTGCCCCCTCAAAAAGCTAATGT
AATTATATTTGTGCCAATAAAAACAAGATATGACCTATAGAATACAAGTATTTCCCCTTCGAACATCCCC
ACAAGTAGACTTTGGATTTGTCTTCTAACCAAAAGACTTACACACCTGCATACCTTACATCAAAAACTCG
TTTATCGCTACATAAAACACCGGGATATATTTTTTATATACATACTTTTCAAATCGCGCGCCCTCTTCAT
AATTCACCTCCACCACACCACGTTTCGTAGTTGCTCTTTCGCTGTCTCCCACCCGCTCTCCGCAACACAT
TCACCTTTTGTTCGACGACCTTGGAGCGACTGTCGTTAGTTCCGCGCGATTCGGTTCGCTCAAATGGTTC
CGAGTGGTTCATTTCGTCTCAATAGAAATTAGTAATAAATATTTGTATGTACAATTTATTTGCTCCAATA
TATTTGTATATATTTCCCTCACAGCTATATTTATTCTAATTTAATATTATGACTTTTTAAGGTAATTTTT
TGTGACCTGTTCGGAGTGATTAGCGTTACAATTTGAACTGAAAGTGACATCCAGTGTTTGTTCCTTGTGT
AGATGCATCTCAAAAAAATGGTGGGCATAATAGTGTTGTTTATATATATCAAAAATAACAACTATAATAA
TAAGAATACATTTAATTTAGAAAATGCTTGGATTTCACTGGAACTAGGGCGCGCCTCCGGAACATAATGG
TGCAGGGCGCTGACTTCCGCGTTTCCAGACTTTACGAAACACGGAAACCGAAGACCATTCATGTTGTTGC
TCAGGTCGCAGACGTTTTGCAGCAGCAGTCGCTTCACGTTCGCTCGCGTATCGGTGATTCATTCTGCTAA
CCAGTAAGGCAACCCCGCCAGCCTAGCCGGGTCCTCAACGACAGGAGCACGATCATGCGCACCCGTGGCC
AGGGCCGCAAGCTTGCATGCCTGCAGGTTACTGTACATCCATACAGTAAGTACTGTACATCCATACAGTA
AGTACTGTACATCCATACAGTAAGTACTGTACATCCATACAGTAAGTACTGTACATCCATACAGTAAGCG
GAGACTCTAGCCCTAGGGCATGCCTGCAGGTTACTGTACATCCATACAGTAAGTACTGTACATCCATACA
GTAAGTACTGTACATCCATACAGTAAGCGGAGACTCTAGCGCTAGCGCATGCCTGCAGGTTACTGTACAT
CCATACAG
